Addgene plasmid #50551: pJT119b
Purpose: Expresses CcaS and CcaR constitutively, and sfGFP under the PcpcG2 promoter
Depositing lab: Jeffrey Tabor. Depositing organization: Rice University. Publication: Characterizing bacterial gene circuit dynamics with optically programmed gene expression signals. Olson EJ, Hartsough LA, Landry BP, Shroff R, Tabor JJ. Nat Methods. 2014 Mar 9. doi: 10.1038/nmeth.2884. PubMed 24608181.
Backbone
  Vector backbone: pProTet.E333
  Backbone manufacturer: Clontech
  Backbone size w/o insert (bp): 1900
  Total vector size (bp): 6443
  Vector type: Bacterial Expression, Synthetic Biology
Growth in bacteria
  Bacterial resistance: Chloramphenicol, 25 μg/mL
  Growth temperature: 37°C
  Growth strain: Top10
  Copy number: High Copy
Gene/Insert 1
  Gene/Insert name: CcaS
  Species: Synechocystis sp. 6803
  Insert size (bp): 2262
Gene/Insert 2
  Gene/Insert name: CcaR
  Species: Synechocystis sp. 6803
  Insert size (bp): 705
Gene/Insert 3
  Gene/Insert name: sfGFP (alt name: Superfolder GFP)
  Species: Synthetic
  Insert size (bp): 720
Terms and licenses: Academic/Nonprofit Terms; Industry Terms: Not Available to Industry
How to cite: pJT119b was a gift from Jeffrey Tabor (Addgene plasmid # 50551 ; http://n2t.net/addgene:50551 ; RRID:Addgene_50551)
