[The description below was written by a language model from this plasmid's Addgene catalogue record and pLannotate feature annotations shown in this document.]
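Description:
pJT119b is a 6,443 bp bacterial expression and synthetic-biology plasmid built on the Clontech pProTet.E333 backbone. It carries a light-responsive two-component system from the cyanobacterium Synechocystis sp. 6803 together with a fluorescent reporter. It replicates in E. coli from a high-copy ColE1/pUC-type origin and is selected with chloramphenicol through a cat gene driven by its own cat promoter and followed by the phage lambda t0 terminator.

The payload consists of three genes. CcaS, a sensor histidine kinase of about 2.3 kb, and CcaR, its cognate response regulator of about 0.7 kb, are both expressed constitutively according to the record, although the promoters responsible are not named. Superfolder GFP is placed under the PcpcG2 promoter, the natural target of phosphorylated CcaR, so that reporter output follows the signalling state of the sensor. CcaS/CcaR is generally known as a green/red-light-switchable system, which fits the associated work on driving gene circuit dynamics with optically programmed signals.

The automated feature table only partly captures this architecture. It finds sfGFP on the reverse strand and, divergently on the forward strand, an ORF labelled as a fragment of rcaC, a chromatic adaptation regulator from Microchaete diplosiphon. By position and size this most likely corresponds to CcaR identified by homology, and it is followed by the rrnB T1 terminator. CcaS and the PcpcG2 promoter are not annotated, and CcaS presumably lies in the large unannotated region upstream of sfGFP. The record does not mention any chromophore biosynthesis genes on this plasmid.
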