Features (pLannotate 1.2.2; 7 found; start..end, strand, type, name):
   2924..3637    -  CDS            superfolder GFP: GFP variant that folds robustly even when fused to poorly folded proteins (Pédelacq et al., 2006)
   3894..4556    +  CDS            rcaC (fragment): RCAC_MICDP - Protein inferred from homology: Swiss-Prot protein existence level 3. Required for chromatic adaptation. Thought to be a positive regulator of phycobiliproteins. From Microchaete diplosiphon (Fremyella diplosiphon).
   4610..4696    +  terminator     rrnB T1 terminator: Escherichia coli rrnB; transcription terminator T1 from the E. coli rrnB gene
   4861..5449    -  rep_origin     ori: high-copy-number ColE1/pMB1/pBR322/pUC origin of replication
   5537..5631    -  terminator     lambda t0 terminator: transcription terminator from phage lambda
   5655..6311    -  CDS            cat: CAT_ECOLX - Experimental evidence at protein level: Swiss-Prot protein existence level 1. This enzyme is an effector of chloramphenicol resistance in bacteria. From Escherichia coli. This protein is used as a marker in many commonly used cloning vectors, such as pACYC184.
   6312..6414    -  promoter       cat promoter: promoter of the E. coli cat gene encoding chloramphenicol acetyltransferase
>Addgene plasmid #50551 | pJT119b | depositor full sequence | sequence record 79911 | pJT119b sequence 6443 bps
CTAAGCTCGAGGCAAATGGTTATAGCGTTTTAAACAGATAGTAACTGTTGTTCCCTGGTCAACTGCACTT
TTTAGCAAGATACTGCCACTGTGTAAGTCAACACATTTCTTGGCAACCATTAAACCGAGTCCTGTTCCCG
TAATATTTCTGACATTTTTGCCCCGATGAAAGGGTTCAAAAATTTGCTTTTGGTCCTCTGGCGAAATGCC
AATGCCCTGGTCGGTGACTTCAAAAATAATCTGTTCCGAATCTAGGCTTAGGGCAATTTTAATCTGCCCT
CCCCCGGGAGAGTATTTAATCGCATTAGATAACAGATTAGATAAAATAGACCGCACTAACCTTTCATCCA
CCAATGCCTTCGTATCTTGAGCGCTACAAATAAAGTCAAAATAATATTGGTCACTGACACTTAATTGAAT
TTCTTCGATAAATTGCTGGAACAATAATTTCAAATCTAACCAATTAGGATTAAATTCCAATTTGCCCGCT
TCGGCACGGTTAATGATTAAAATATCATCCAGGAGCTGTACCATATTTTTCACGGAATTTTGAATACGGT
GTAAGTTCCGGCTACGCTTATCGGGATCAAGCCAGGCCACTTCAGAATTTTCCAGTAATTGGGCAGCAGC
TAAGGCCGTACTGAGGGGAGTACGAAATTCATGGGAAGCCATGGAGAAAAAACGAGTTTTTAGGCGGCTT
AATTCTTTTTCCCGTTCTAAAGCTAGGCGGACTTCCTCCGTGCGTCGGCGCTCAGTGACATCCCTTTGCA
CAGCAATCCAATGGGTGTAAAAACCTGTTTTATTGGCAACGGGCACCAGACTAAATTCCACCCAAAACTC
ACTGCCATCCTTACGATAATTAATCACTTCAACGGTAACTGATTGCCATTGACTAATGGCTTGCCGCACC
CTATCTAATTCAGTGCGACTAGTTTTTGGTCCCTGTAAAACTCGGGGGGTTTTGCCTAGCATTTCTTCAG
CAGTATAACCGGTGATTTTAGTAAATGCTTCATTGACATAGAGAATTCTCGGCCCGGGATCATCAATGGG
CTCCGCTTCCGTAATCACCACCGCATCATTAGTATTAACCACAACGGATTGTAGCAAACGAATTTGTTCT
GCCTGCCGCTTTTGCTCGGTAATATCGGCGACAACCGCCACCAATCCGGCAATATTTTCTTCACTATCCA
ATAGGGGAGCAGCGGAAAGGACAATTTCAATCCAACTACCATCTTTTTTTTGACATTTTAATTCTAGGCT
AGGGGAAACCATGCCTGATAAAACTTTCTGTTTAAATTGCTGATAATCTTCCAGCAAAATGTTGGATGTT
AATAATTCTGGATGGGCAATAATTTCTGTTTCTGTCCAACCAAAAATACGTTCTGCTGTAGGATTCCAAA
TCTGAATTTGGTCTGCTAAATTAAGGGTAAAAATACCCCTGGGGGAGGCCGCAATCAGGGATTGCAGAGT
ATGGTTAGTGTGGCGGAGAGCGGCTTCCGTTTTTTGTCGCTCACTGATTTCCATTCTTAGGGATTGATTG
GTGGCGGCAAGTTGCTGGGTGCGTTTTTCGACTCGGTTTTCCAAATCTTTATTGAGTTGCTGTAATTGCT
CATATAATTCCGATTGTTGGATGGCGATCGCGACCTGATTGGCTAGCTGTTTCATTAACTCCACTTCCCA
CGGTTGCCATGGCCGGGTAAAAGCACATTGATGGGTAATTAACAGCCCCCAAAGATAGGGAAATTCTGAT
TCATTATCTAGGGAAGAAGCACGATTATGTTGAAGAATGGGCACTACTAATTTTGATTTCACGCCAAATT
GTTTGACGAAATCAGCTAGGCAAATCTCTATGTCATCCTGGTCAATGTCATTAATGGCCCGTACTTTACC
TTTGGTGTAGGCTTGATGGTATTCAACGGGAAAAACTTCATCGGAAAAGGTCCGCCCTAAAATACTAGGA
TAATTGGCATTCACCGATTCCGTAATGGCGCTGCCCGTGCCATCTTGCCAAATGCGATAAATTAGAACTC
GATCAACTTGCAACAGGGTTTTAACTTCAGCGACGGTGGTATTTAAAACCGTTTCCAAGTTTAAAGATTG
GCGGATATGTTGGGTAATTTGGTTAATAAATCGTTCCCGTTGGGTTTGTTGCTTGATGCTAATTTCAATC
CTGCGGCGTTCTTGGTTTTGTCTGTGCCATAAATAACAGGTCATGGCGATCGCCAGAAAAACAAATTCGA
TTGGAATTAGAAATTTGCCCATATATTAGCGAATCCCAGTAGAAAAACCTTACTTAAAATATTTTTGTTT
GGCAATAATTTTCATGACTTTTAACAATAAAGCTAAATCATGATCCTTGGCAAAAACGCCGTCAATTTGG
GGCAGGTAACTGCGAGCTTGTACCGTGATCTGACTGTCGGCACAATCCGTAATTAGTAGTAGGGCCGGCG
GCTTAGCAGACAATTTTTTAATAATGGTCACTAAATCTAAAGTAGCTGAAATATCAATTGATTCATATTT
AATCCCGCAACCAACTAGGATCGAATGATATTCTCCAACGTCAACATTGTTAAACAAAATATCTTGGAAG
TTGATAGCAGAAATTTCAAAACTTGGACATAAAAATCGCTTGACTGATTGATACCACTGCCGATCCATTT
CTAGGATACCAATTTTTGCCTTCGTTTTCTTGCAGGTCAGGGCAGAGGCTTTTTTACCGGCTAGTTTCAA
CATTGGAGTCTGGCCTCAAATACAAAGTCTGCAAAGTCTCGAAATATTAAACCAGAGAATAAATAATTAA
ACGCCAAAATATTTCTAGCAAAAACCCCAGTTATTAAACCGCCTAAGTCCCCCAGGAAAGGGGGATATAA
CAGTATAGATTTTGTCAGCCTTCAGCTTGGCTTTACCGTCAAAAAAATCATCATTTGTACAGTTCATCCA
TACCATGCGTGATGCCCGCTGCGGTTACGAACTCCAGCAGAACCATATGATCGCGTTTCTCGTTCGGATC
TTTAGACAGAACGCTTTGCGTGCTCAGATAGTGATTGTCTGGCAGCAGAACAGGACCATCACCGATTGGA
GTGTTTTGCTGGTAGTGATCAGCCAGCTGCACGCTGCCATCCTCCACGTTGTGGCGAATTTTAAAATTCG
CTTTAATGCCATTTTTTTGTTTATCGGCGGTGATGTAAACATTGTGGCTGTTAAAATTGTATTCCAGCTT
ATGGCCCAGGATATTGCCGTCTTCTTTAAAGTCAATGCCTTTCAGCTCAATGCGGTTTACCAGGGTATCG
CCTTCAAATTTCACTTCCGCACGCGTTTTGTACGTGCCGTCATCCTTAAAGGAAATCGTGCGTTCCTGCA
CATAGCCTTCCGGCATGGCGGACTTGAAGAAGTCATGCTGCTTCATATGGTCCGGATAACGAGCAAAGCA
CTGAACACCATAAGTCAGCGTCGTTACCAGAGTCGGCCAAGGTACCGGCAGTTTACCAGTAGTACAGATG
AACTTCAGCGTCAGTTTACCATTAGTTGCGTCACCTTCACCCTCGCCACGCACGGAAAACTTATGACCGT
TGACATCACCATCCAGTTCCACCAGAATAGGGACGACACCAGTGAACAGCTCTTCGCCTTTACGCATCTA
GTATTTCTCCTCTTTAGATAAAGTTAGTAATTAAACTTAAAAGTTGTTTAATGTCCAGCCAATAACTGGT
ATGTGTTGGCATTAAAAATGCGATCCTAACAAAGTAAAATTGAAGAAAAGGGGGAGAAAATCGTAAAGAA
ATCGGAAAGTTAGCTGATGCGACTAAAACTGTTACATTTCGCAACATGAATTAACCCAGACCTGTTCACC
CCTTCAGGTAAGCTGAGGTTGATAGAGAAAAGCACAATGGGCTATGAGAATTCTTTTAGTGGAGGATGAT
TTGCCGCTGGCGGAAACCCTTGCTGAAGCATTGAGTGACCAGCTTTACACCGTTGATATTGCCACCGACG
CTTCCCTCGCCTGGGACTATGCCTCCCGACTGGAATATGACCTCGTTATTTTGGATGTGATGCTGCCGGA
GTTGGACGGGATTACCCTCTGTCAAAAATGGCGATCGCACAGTTATTTAATGCCAATTTTGATGATGACA
GCCAGGGATACGATCAATGATAAAATCACGGGCTTGGATGCGGGGGCGGATGATTATGTGGTCAAGCCAG
TGGATTTGGGGGAGTTATTTGCCAGGGTGCGAGCTTTGTTGCGTCGGGGTTGTGCAACGTGCCAACCAGT
TTTAGAGTGGGGGCCAATCAGGTTGGATCCAAGCACCTATGAAGTTAGTTATGACAATGAGGTTTTGTCT
TTGACCCGCAAGGAATACAGCATTCTGGAATTACTACTCCGCAATGGCCGTCGGGTGCTAAGTCGGAGCA
TGATTATCGATAGTATCTGGAAGTTGGAGAGTCCCCCAGAGGAAGATACGGTTAAGGTGCATGTGCGGAG
TTTGCGACAAAAATTAAAAAGTGCCGGTTTATCAGCAGATGCCATTGAAACGGTCCATGGCATTGGGTAT
CGTCTGGCCAATTTAACGGAAAAATCTTTGTGCCAAGGGAAAAACTAGTCTAGAGGCATCAAATAAAACG
AAAGGCTCAGTCGAAAGACTGGGCCTTTCGTTTTATCTGTTGTTTGTCGGTGAACGCTCTCCTGAGTAGG
ACAAATCCGCCGCCCTAGACCTAGGGCGTTCGGCTGCGGCGAGCGGTATCAGCTCACTCAAAGGCGGTAA
TACGGTTATCCACAGAATCAGGGGATAACGCAGGAAAGAACATGTGAGCAAAAGGCCAGCAAAAGGCCAG
GAACCGTAAAAAGGCCGCGTTGCTGGCGTTTTTCCATAGGCTCCGCCCCCCTGACGAGCATCACAAAAAT
CGACGCTCAAGTCAGAGGTGGCGAAACCCGACAGGACTATAAAGATACCAGGCGTTTCCCCCTGGAAGCT
CCCTCGTGCGCTCTCCTGTTCCGACCCTGCCGCTTACCGGATACCTGTCCGCCTTTCTCCCTTCGGGAAG
CGTGGCGCTTTCTCAATGCTCACGCTGTAGGTATCTCAGTTCGGTGTAGGTCGTTCGCTCCAAGCTGGGC
TGTGTGCACGAACCCCCCGTTCAGCCCGACCGCTGCGCCTTATCCGGTAACTATCGTCTTGAGTCCAACC
CGGTAAGACACGACTTATCGCCACTGGCAGCAGCCACTGGTAACAGGATTAGCAGAGCGAGGTATGTAGG
CGGTGCTACAGAGTTCTTGAAGTGGTGGCCTAACTACGGCTACACTAGAAGGACAGTATTTGGTATCTGC
GCTCTGCTGAAGCCAGTTACCTTCGGAAAAAGAGTTGGTAGCTCTTGATCCGGCAAACAAACCACCGCTG
GTAGCGGTGGTTTTTTTGTTTGCAAGCAGCAGATTACGCGCAGAAAAAAAGGATCTCAAGAAGATCCTTT
GATCTTTTCTACGGGGTCTGACGCTCAGTGGAACGAAAACTCACGTTAAGGGATTTTGGTCATGACTAGT
GCTTGGATTCTCACCAATAAAAAACGCCCGGCGGCAACCGAGCGTTCTGAACAAATCCAGATGGAGTTCT
GAGGTCATTACTGGATCTATCAACAGGAGTCCAAGCGAGCTCGATATCAAATTACGCCCCGCCCTGCCAC
TCATCGCAGTACTGTTGTAATTCATTAAGCATTCTGCCGACATGGAAGCCATCACAGACGGCATGATGAA
CCTGAATCGCCAGCGGCATCAGCACCTTGTCGCCTTGCGTATAATATTTGCCCATGGTGAAAACGGGGGC
GAAGAAGTTGTCCATATTGGCCACGTTTAAATCAAAACTGGTGAAACTCACCCAGGGATTGGCTGAGACG
AAAAACATATTCTCAATAAACCCTTTAGGGAAATAGGCCAGGTTTTCACCGTAACACGCCACATCTTGCG
AATATATGTGTAGAAACTGCCGGAAATCGTCGTGGTATTCACTCCAGAGCGATGAAAACGTTTCAGTTTG
CTCATGGAAAACGGTGTAACAAGGGTGAACACTATCCCATATCACCAGCTCACCGTCTTTCATTGCCATA
CGAAATTCCGGATGAGCATTCATCAGGCGGGCAAGAATGTGAATAAAGGCCGGATAAAACTTGTGCTTAT
TTTTCTTTACGGTCTTTAAAAAGGCCGTAATATCCAGCTGAACGGTCTGGTTATAGGTACATTGAGCAAC
TGACTGAAATGCCTCAAAATGTTCTTTACGATGCCATTGGGATATATCAACGGTGGTATATCCAGTGATT
TTTTTCTCCATTTTAGCTTCCTTAGCTCCTGAAAATCTCGATAACTCAAAAAATACGCCCGGTAGTGATC
TTATTTCATTATGGTGAAAGTTGGAACCTCTTACGTGCCGATCAACGTCTCATTTTCGCCAGATATCGAC
GTC
