>Addgene plasmid #50551 | pJT119b | addgene partial sequence | sequence record 82021 | CAT-R 5'-GCAACTGACTGAAATGCCTC-3'
GATGCCATTGGGATATATCAACGGTGGTATATCCAGTGATTTTTTTCTCCATTTTAGCTTCCTTAGCTCC
TGAAAATCTCGATAACTCAAAAAATACGCCCGGTAGTGATCTTATTTCATTATGGTGAAAGTTGGAACCT
CTTACGTGCCGATCAACGTCTCATTTTCGCCAGATATCGACGTCCTAAGCTCGAGGCAAATGGTTATAGC
GTTTTAAACAGATAGTAACTGTTGTTCCCTGGTCAACTGCACTTTTTAGCAAGATACTGCCACTGTGTAA
GTCAACACATTTCTTGGCAACCATTAAACCGAGTCCTGTTCCCGTAATATTTCTGACATTTTTGCCCCGA
TGAAAGGGTTCAAAAATTTGCTTTTGGTCCTCTGGCGAAATGCCAATGCCCTGGTCGGTGACTTCAAAAA
TAATCTGTTCCGAATCTAGGCTTAGGGCAATTTTAATCTGCCCTCCCCCGGGAGAGTATTTAATCGCATT
AGATAACAGATTAGATAAAATAGACCGCACTAACCTTTCATCCACCAATGCCTTCGTATCTTGAGCGCTA
CAAATAAAGTCAAAATAATATTGGTCACTGACACTTAATTGAATTTCTTCGATAAATTGCTGGAACAATA
ATTTCAAATCTAACCAATTAGGATTAAATTCCAATTTGCCCGCTTCGGCACGGTTAATGATTAAAATATC
ATCCAGGAGCTGTACCATATTTTTCACGGAATTTTGAATACGGTGTAAGTTCCGGCTACGCTTATCGGGA
TCAAGCCAGGCCACTTCAGAATTTTCCAGTAATTGGGCAGCAGCTAAGGCCGTACTGAGGGGAGTACGAA
ATTCATGGGAAGCCATGGAGAAAAAACGAGTTTTTAGGCGGCTTAATTCTTTTTCCCGTTCTAAAGCTAG
GCGGACTTCCTCCGTGCGTCGGCGCTCAGTGACATCCCTTTGCACAGCAATCCAATGG
