>Addgene plasmid #50551 | pJT119b | addgene partial sequence | sequence record 82449 | MKQQH-GFP-ROMK 5'-GAA GCA GCA CGA CTT CTT CA-3'
TGCCGGAAGGCTATGTGCAGGAACGCACGATTTCCTTTAAGGATGACGGCACGTACAAAACGCGTGCGGA
AGTGAAATTTGAAGGCGATACCCTGGTAAACCGCATTGAGCTGAAAGGCATTGACTTTAAAGAAGACGGC
AATATCCTGGGCCATAAGCTGGAATACAATTTTAACAGCCACAATGTTTACATCACCGCCGATAAACAAA
AAAATGGCATTAAAGCGAATTTTAAAATTCGCCACAACGTGGAGGATGGCAGCGTGCAGCTGGCTGATCA
CTACCAGCAAAACACTCCAATCGGTGATGGTCCTGTTCTGCTGCCAGACAATCACTATCTGAGCACGCAA
AGCGTTCTGTCTAAAGATCCGAACGAGAAACGCGATCATATGGTTCTGCTGGAGTTCGTAACCGCAGCGG
GCATCACGCATGGTATGGATGAACTGTACAAATGATGATTTTTTTGACGGTAAAGCCAAGCTGAAGGCTG
ACAAAATCTATACTGTTATATCCCCCTTTCCTGGGGGACTTAGGCGGTTTAATAACTGGGGTTTTTGCTA
GAAATATTTTGGCGTTTAATTATTTATTCTCTGGTTTAATATTTCGAGACTTTGCAGACTTTGTATTTGA
GGCCAGACTCCAATGTTGAAACTAGCCGGTAAAAAAGCCTCTGCCCTGACCTGCAAGAAAACGAAGGCAA
AAATTGGTATCCTAGAAATGGATCGGCAGTGGTATCAATCAGTCAAGCGATTTTTATGTCCAAGTTTTGA
AATTTCTGCTATCAACTTCCAAGATATTTTGTTTAACAATGTTGACGTTGGAGAATATCATTCGATCCTA
GTTGGTTGCGGGATTAAATATGAATCAATTGATATTTCAGCTACTTTAGATTTAGTGACCATTATTAAAA
AATTGTCTGCTAAGCCGCCGGCCCTACTACTAATTACGGATTGTGCCGACAGTCAGATCACGGTACAAGC
TCGCAGTTACCTGCCCCAAATTGACGGCGTTTTTGCCAAGGATCATGATTTAGCTTTATTGTTAAAAGTC
ATGAAAATTATTGCCAAACAAAAATATTTT
