>Addgene plasmid #50551 | pJT119b | addgene partial sequence | sequence record 82450 | ColEterm 5'-agctgataccgctcgccgcagccgaacg-3'
GGGCGGCGGATTTGTCCTACTCAGGAGAGCGTTCACCGACAAACAACAGATAAAACGAAAGGCCCAGTCT
TTCGACTGAGCCTTTCGTTTTATTTGATGCCTCTAGACTAGTTTTTCCCTTGGCACAAAGATTTTTCCGT
TAAATTGGCCAGACGATACCCAATGCCATGGACCGTTTCAATGGCATCTGCTGATAAACCGGCACTTTTT
AATTTTTGTCGCAAACTCCGCACATGCACCTTAACCGTATCTTCCTCTGGGGGACTCTCCAACTTCCAGA
TACTATCGATAATCATGCTCCGACTTAGCACCCGACGGCCATTGCGGAGTAGTAATTCCAGAATGCTGTA
TTCCTTGCGGGTCAAAGACAAAACCTCATTGTCATAACTAACTTCATAGGTGCTTGGATCCAACCTGATT
GGCCCCCACTCTAAAACTGGTTGGCACGTTGCACAACCCCGACGCAACAAAGCTCGCACCCTGGCAAATA
ACTCCCCCAAATCCACTGGCTTGACCACATAATCATCCGCCCCCGCATCCAAGCCCGTGATTTTATCATT
GATCGTATCCCTGGCTGTCATCATCAAAATTGGCATTAAATAACTGTGCGATCGCCATTTTTGACAGAGG
GTAATCCCGTCCAACTCCGGCAGCATCACATCCAAAATAACGAGGTCATATTCCAGTCGGGAGGCATAGT
CCCAGGCGAGGGAAGCGTCGGTGGCAATATCAACGGTGTAAAGCTGGTCACTCAATGCTTCAGCAAGGGT
TTCCGCCAGCGGCAAATCATCCTCCACTAAAAGAATTCTCATAGCCCATTGTGCTTTTCTCTATCAACCT
CAGCTTACCTGAAGGGGTGAACAGGTCTGGGTTAATTCATGTTGCGAAATGTAACAGTTTTAGTCGCATC
AGCTAACTTTCCGATTTCTTTACGATTTTCTCCCCCTTTTCTTCAATTTTACTTTGTTAGGATCGCATTT
TTAATGCCAACACATACCAGTTATTGGCTGGACATTAAACAACTTTTAAGTTTAATTACTAACTTTATCT
AAAGAGGAGAAATACTAGATGCGTAAAGGCGAAGAGCTGTTCACTGGTGTCGTC
